>Addgene plasmid #223260 | pcDNA-IgK-R-deLACCOctrl-COBRA | addgene full sequence | sequence record 449868 | Addgene NGS Result
AAAATTTAAGCTACAACAAGGCAAGGCTTGACCGACAATTGCATGAAGAATCTGCTTAGGGTTAGGCGTT
TTGCGCTGCTTCGCGATGTACGGGCCAGATATACGCGTTGACATTGATTATTGACTAGTTATTAATAGTA
ATCAATTACGGGGTCATTAGTTCATAGCCCATATATGGAGTTCCGCGTTACATAACTTACGGTAAATGGC
CCGCCTGGCTGACCGCCCAACGACCCCCGCCCATTGACGTCAATAATGACGTATGTTCCCATAGTAACGC
CAATAGGGACTTTCCATTGACGTCAATGGGTGGAGTATTTACGGTAAACTGCCCACTTGGCAGTACATCA
AGTGTATCATATGCCAAGTACGCCCCCTATTGACGTCAATGACGGTAAATGGCCCGCCTGGCATTATGCC
CAGTACATGACCTTATGGGACTTTCCTACTTGGCAGTACATCTACGTATTAGTCATCGCTATTACCATGG
TGATGCGGTTTTGGCAGTACATCAATGGGCGTGGATAGCGGTTTGACTCACGGGGATTTCCAAGTCTCCA
CCCCATTGACGTCAATGGGAGTTTGTTTTGGCACCAAAATCAACGGGACTTTCCAAAATGTCGTAACAAC
TCCGCCCCATTGACGCAAATGGGCGGTAGGCGTGTACGGTGGGAGGTCTATATAAGCAGAGCTCTCTGGC
TAACTAGAGAACCCACTGCTTACTGGCTTATCGAAATTAATACGACTCACTATAGGGAGACCCAAGCTGG
CTAGCGTGCCGCCACCATGGCCTCGAGAATGGAGACCGACACCCTGCTGCTGTGGGTGCTGCTGCTGTGG
GTGCCCGGCTCCACCGGCGACAGATCTATGTTCTCTCCCATGGCAGTGGCCCAGGCTCGACGCTATAAGT
GGAGGATTCAAACCGCGTGGGATGCTGGAACAGTAGGCTACAGTCTGTTCCAAAAGTTTACGGAGCGGGT
AAAGGAGCTGACGGATGGTCAGCTTGAGGTCCAGCCTCTTCCAGCGGGTGCGGTCGTAGGCACGTTTGAT
ATGTTCGACGCGGTCAAGACTGGAGTTTTGGACGGAATGAATCCTTTCACGAACTATTGGGCAGAGAGGA
TGCCGGTTACAGCTTTCCTCTCCAGCTACGCCCTCGGGTTGGACCGACCTGACCAGTGGGAAACATGGTT
TTACTCCCTGGGTGGCCTCGACAACGCCCGACGAGCCTTTGCCGAGCAAGGCCTCTTCTACGTGGGACCA
GTTCAGCACGACCTCAATACAATTCATTCAAAGAAGCCGATCCGGAGATTTGAGGACTTCAAAGGTGTCA
AGCTCCGAGTGCCAGGCGGCATGATTGCGGAAGTCTTTGCGGCCGCAGGAGCTTCCACCGTCCTCTTGCC
TGGGGGGGAGGTCAACCCCGCTCTGGAAAGAGGGGCAGTGACTGCGGTTTCCGAGCGGATGTACCCCGAG
GACGGCGCCCTGAAGAGCGAGATCAAGAAGGGGCTGAGGCTGAAGGACGGCGGCCACTACGCCGCCGTGG
TCAAGACCACCTACAAGGCCAAGAAGCCCGTGCAGCTGCCCGGCGCCTACGTCGTCGACATCCGGTTGGA
CATCGTGTCCCACAACGAGGACTACACTATCGTGGAACAGTGCGAACGCGCCGAGGGCCGCCACTCCACC
GGCGGCGTGGTCGAGCTGGACAAGGGAGGTACAGGCGGGAGTCTGTTGAGCAAGGGCGAGGAGGTTGACA
TGGCCATCGTCAAGGAGTTCATGCGCTTCAAGGTGCACATGGAGGGCTCCGTGAACGGCCACGAGTTCGA
GATCGAGGGCGAGGGCGAGGGCCGCCCCTACGAGGCCTTTCAGACCGCTAAGCTGAAGGTGACCAAGGGT
GGCCCCCTGCCCTTCGCCTGGGACATCCTATCCCCTCAGTTCATGTACGGCTCCAAGGCCTACATTAAGC
ACCCAGCCGACATCCCCGACTACTTCAAGCTGTCCTTCCCCGAGGGCTTCAGGTGGGAGCGCGTGATGTA
CTTCGAGGACGGCGGCATTATTCACGTTGACCAGGACTCCTCCCTGCAGGACGGCGTATTCATCTACAAG
GTGAAGCTGCGCGGCACCAACTTCCCCCCCGACGGCCCCGTAATGCAGAAGAAGACCATGGGCTGGGAGC
GGGGGCGTAGTGCGGCCAACTTTGTCGGGCCTGCAGTAAACTATAACTTGGGGTTCCATCAGGAGGCAAA
GTACATCATAATGGGGCCTCCAGAGACGCCTGCCATTCATCAACCTGTAGACCTTATGGACTTCACCATA
AACCTTAATCGGTGGCGAAGCCTTCCAAAGCCTCTGCAAGAAAGATTCATCGCGGCGGTTCACGAGTACT
CTTGGATTCACTACGCAGGCATTCGGAAGGCTAATTTGGAGGCGTGGCCGAAATATCGGCAGGCAGGTGT
AGAGGTCATCCGGCTGGGCAACGAGGATGTTAGAAAGTTCAGGCGACTTGCTATCCCCATTTGGTTTAAG
TGGGCTAAGATGGATAAATACTCACGAGAGGCTTTCGCGTCCCAACTGGAGTATATGAGAGGTATAGGTC
ACGTTACGGACGAGGAATTGAAGGGCTTGAGCCTGGGCTCCACCTCCGGCTCCGGCAAGCCCGGCTCCGG
CGAGGGCTCCACCAAGGGCGAATTCTCAGATAACGACTACGGTAAAGATGGGTTGGCTGGGGCTTCCGGA
GGCAGACGAAATGGCGCTATAACTGTGCTCAGTTTCATAACGTTCTACGTGGCAGCATTTATGGTATTGT
TGTAGAAGCTTGGTAAACCGCTGATCAGCCTCGACTGTGCCTTCTAGTTGCCAGCCATCTGTTGTTTGCC
CCTCCCCCGTGCCTTCCTTGACCCTGGAAGGTGCCACTCCCACTGTCCTTTCCTAATAAAATGAGGAAAT
TGCATCGCATTGTCTGAGTAGGTGTCATTCTATTCTGGGGGGTGGGGTGGGGCAGGACAGCAAGGGGGAG
GATTGGGAAGACAATAGCAGGCATGCTGGGGATGCGGTGGGCTCTATGGCTTCTGAGGCGGAAAGAACCA
GCTGGGGCTCTAGGGGGTATCCCC
[124 nt withheld, positions 3105-3228]
C
[91 nt withheld, positions 3230-3320]
A
[49 nt withheld, positions 3322-3370]
CCTTTGACGTTGGAGTCCACGTTCTTT
[37 nt withheld, positions 3398-3434]
ACCCTATCTCGGTCTATTCTTTTGATTTATAAGGGATTTTGCCGATTTCGGCCTATTGGTTAAAAAATGA
GCTGATTTAACAAAAATTTAACGCGAATTAATTCTGTGGAATGTGTGTCAGTTAGGGTGTGGAAAGTCCC
CAGGCTCCCCAGCAGGCAGAAGTATGCAAAGCATGCATCTCAATTAGTCAGCAACCAGGTGTGGAAAGTC
CCCAGGCTCCCCAGCAGGCAGAAGTATGCAAAGCATGCATCTCAATTAGTCAGCAACCATAGTCCCGCCC
CTAACTCCGCCCATCCCGCCCCTAACTCCGCCCAGTTCCGCCCATTCTCCGCCCCATGGCTGACTAATTT
TTTTTATTTATGCAGAGGCCGAGGCCGCCTCTGCCTCTGAGCTATTCCAGAAGTAGTGAGGAGGCTTTTT
TGGAGGCCTAGGCTTTTGCAAAAAGCTCCCGGGAGCTTGTATATCCATTTTCGGATCTGATCAAGAGACA
GGATGAGGATCGTTTCGCATGATTGAACAAGATGGATTGCACGCAGGTTCTCCGGCCGCTTGGGTGGAGA
GGCTATTCGGCTATGACTGGGCACAACAGACAATCGGCTGCTCTGATGCCGCCGTGTTCCGGCTGTCAGC
GCAGGGGCGCCCGGTTCTTTTTGTCAAGACCGACCTGTCCGGTGCCCTGAATGAACTGCAGGACGAGGCA
GCGCGGCTATCGTGGCTGGCCACGACGGGCGTTCCTTGCGCAGCTGTGCTCGACGTTGTCACTGAAGCGG
GAAGGGACTGGCTGCTATTGGGCGAAGTGCCGGGGCAGGATCTCCTGTCATCTCACCTTGCTCCTGCCGA
GAAAGTATCCATCATGGCTGATGCAATGCGGCGGCTGCATACGCTTGATCCGGCTACCTGCCCATTCGAC
CACCAAGCGAAACATCGCATCGAGCGAGCACGTACTCGGATGGAAGCCGGTCTTGTCGATCAGGATGATC
TGGACGAAGAGCATCAGGGGCTCGCGCCAGCCGAACTGTTCGCCAGGCTCAAGGCGCGCATGCCCGACGG
CGAGGATCTCGTCGTGACCCATGGCGATGCCTGCTTGCCGAATATCATGGTGGAAAATGGCCGCTTTTCT
GGATTCATCGACTGTGGCCGGCTGGGTGTGGCGGACCGCTATCAGGACATAGCGTTGGCTACCCGTGATA
TTGCTGAAGAGCTTGGCGGCGAATGGGCTGACCGCTTCCTCGTGCTTTACGGTATCGCCGCTCCCGATTC
GCAGCGCATCGCCTTCTATCGCCTTCTTGACGAGTTCTTCTGAGCGGGACTCTGGGGTTCGAAATGACCG
ACCAAGCGACGCCCAACCTGCCATCACGAGATTTCGATTCCACCGCCGCCTTCTATGAAAGGTTGGGCTT
CGGAATCGTTTTCCGGGACGCCGGCTGGATGATCCTCCAGCGCGGGGATCTCATGCTGGAGTTCTTCGCC
CACCCCAACTTGTTTATTGCAGCTTATAATGGTTACAAATAAAGCAATAGCATCACAAATTTCACAAATA
AAGCATTTTTTTCACTGCATTCTAGTTGTGGTTTGTCCAAACTCATCAATGTATCTTATCATGTCTGTAT
ACCGTCGACCTCTAGCTAGAGCTTGGCGTAATCATGGTCATAGCTGTTTCCTGTGTGAAATTGTTATCCG
CTCACAATTCCACACAACATACGAGCCGGAAGCATAAAGTGTAAAGCCTGGGGTGCCTAATGAGTGAGCT
AACTCACATTAATTGCGTTGCGCTCACTGCCCGCTTTCCAGTCGGGAAACCTGTCGTGCCAGCTGCATTA
ATGAATCGGCCAACGCGCGGGGAGAGGCGGTTTGCGTATTGGGCGCTCTTCCGCTTCCTCGCTCACTGAC
TCGCTGCGCTCGGTCGTTCGGCTGCGGCGAGCGGTATCAGCTCACTCAAAGGCGGTAATACGGTTATCCA
CAGAATCAGGGGATAACGCAGGAAAGAACATGTGAGCAAAAGGCCAGCAAAAGGCCAGGAACCGTAAAAA
GGCCGCGTTGCTGGCGTTTTTCCATAGGCTCCGCCCCCCTGACGAGCATCACAAAAATCGACGCTCAAGT
CAGAGGTGGCGAAACCCGACAGGACTATAAAGATACCAGGCGTTTCCCCCTGGAAGCTCCCTCGTGCGCT
CTCCTGTTCCGACCCTGCCGCTTACCGGATACCTGTCCGCCTTTCTCCCTTCGGGAAGCGTGGCGCTTTC
TCATAGCTCACGCTATAGGTATCTCAGTTCGGTGTAGGTCGTTCGCTCCAAGCTGGGCTGTGTGCACGAA
CCCCCCGTTCAGCCCGACCGCTGCGCCTTATCCGGTAACTATCGTCTTGAGTCCAACCCGGTAAGACACG
ACTTATCGCCACTGGCAGCAGCCACTGGTAACAGGATTAGCAGAGCGAGGTATGTAGGCGGTGCTACAGA
GTTCTTGAAGTGGTGGCCTAACTACGGCTACACTAGAAGAACAGTATTTGGTATCTGCGCTCTGCTGAAG
CCAGTTACCTTCGGAAAAAGAGTTGGTAGCTCTTGATCCGGCAAACAAACCACCGCTGGTAGCGGTGGTT
TTTTTGTTTGCAAGCAGCAGATTACGCGCAGAAAAAAAGGATCTCAAGAAGATCCTTTGATCTTTTCTAC
GGGGTCTGACGCTCAGTGGAACGAAAACTCACGTTAAGGGATTTTGGTCATGAGATTATCAAAAAGGATC
TTCACCTAGATCCTTTTAAATTAAAAATGAAGTTTTAAATCAATCTAAAGTATATATGAGTAAACTTGGT
CTGACAGTTACCAATGCTTAATCAGTGAGGCACCTATCTCAGCGATCTGTCTATTTCGTTCATCCATAGT
TGCCTGACTCCCCGTCGTGTAGATAACTACGATACGGGAGGGCTTACCATCTGGCCCCAGTGCTGCAATG
ATACCGCGAGACCCACGCTCACCGGCTCCAGATTTATCAGCAATAAACCAGCCAGCCGGAAGGGCCGAGC
GCAGAAGTGGTCCTGCAACTTTATCCGCCTCCATCCAGTCTATTAATTGTTGCCGGGAAGCTAGAGTAAG
TAGTTCGCCAGTTAATAGTTTGCGCAACGTTGTTGCCATTGCTACAGGCATCGTGGTGTCACGCTCGTCG
TTTGGTATGGCTTCATTCAGCTCCGGTTCCCAACGATCAAGGCGAGTTACATGATCCCCCATGTTGTGCA
AAAAAGCGGTTAGCTCCTTCGGTCCTCCAATCGTTGTCAGAAGTAAGTTGGCCGCAGTGTTATCACTCAT
GGTTATGGCAGCACTGCATAATTCTCTTACTGTCATGCCATCCGTAAGATGCTTTTCTGTGACTGGTGAG
TACTCAACCAAGTCATTCTGAGAATAGTGTATGCGGCGACCGAGTTGCTCTTGCCCGGCGTCAATACGGG
ATAATACCGCGCCACATAGCAGAACTTTAAAAGTGCTCATCATTGGAAAACGTTCTTCGGGGCGAAAACT
CTCAAGGATCTTACCGCTGTTGAGATCCAGTTCGATGTAACCCACTCGTGCACCCAACTGATCTTCAGCA
TCTTTTACTTTCACCAGCGTTTCTGGGTGAGCAAAAACAGGAAGGCAAAATGCCGCAAAAAAGGGAATAA
GGGCGACACGGAAATGTTGAATACTCATACTCTTCCTTTTTCAATATTATTGAAGCATTTATCAGGGTTA
TTGTCTCATGAGCGGATACATATTTGAATGTATTTAGAAAAATAAACAAATAGGGGTTCCGCGCACATTT
CCCCGAAAAGTGCCACCTGACGTCGACGGATCGGGAGATCACCCGATCCCCTATGGTGCACTCTCAGTAC
AATCTGCTCTGATGCCGCATAGTTAAGCCAGTATCTGCTCCCTGCTTGTGTGTTGGAGGTCGCTGAGTAG
TGCGCGAGC
Features (pLannotate 1.2.2; 22 found; start..end, strand, type, name):
    110..489     +  enhancer       CMV enhancer: human cytomegalovirus immediate early enhancer
    490..693     +  promoter       CMV promoter: human cytomegalovirus (CMV) immediate early promoter
    689..722     +  LTR            5' LTR (truncated) (fragment): truncated 5' long terminal repeat (LTR) from HIV-1
    738..756     +  promoter       T7 promoter: promoter for bacteriophage T7 RNA polymerase
    799..861     +  CDS            KV3A9_MOUSE (fragment): Experimental evidence at protein level: Swiss-Prot protein existence level 1. From Mus musculus (Mouse).
   1445..2169    +  CDS            HyPerRed (fragment): red fluorescent genetically encoded indicator for H2O2 ()
   2707..2802    +  CDS            COBL9 (fragment): COBL9_ARATH - Experimental evidence at transcript level: Swiss-Prot protein existence level 2. From Arabidopsis thaliana (Mouse-ear cress).
   2835..3059    +  polyA_signal   bGH poly(A) signal: bovine growth hormone polyadenylation signal
   3063..3084    +  promoter       SV40 promoter (fragment): SV40 enhancer and early promoter
   3105..3533    +  rep_origin     f1 ori (sequence partly withheld): f1 bacteriophage origin of replication; arrow indicates direction of (+) strand synthesis
   3547..3876    +  promoter       SV40 promoter: SV40 enhancer and early promoter
   3943..4734    +  CDS            neo: KKA2_KLEPN - Also known as kan, nptII. Experimental evidence at protein level: Swiss-Prot protein existence level 1. Resistance to kanamycin, neomycin, paromomycin, ribostamycin, butirosin and gentamicin B. From Klebsiella pneumoniae.
   4758..4916    +  CDS            ble (fragment): BLE_KLEPN - Experimental evidence at protein level: Swiss-Prot protein existence level 1. Binding protein with a strong affinity to the bleomycin family of antibiotics. Binds to CL990; an antimitotic-antibiotic compound. From Klebsiella pneumoniae.
   4911..5032    +  polyA_signal   SV40 poly(A) signal: SV40 polyadenylation signal
   5105..5121    -  protein_bind   lac operator: The lac repressor binds to the lac operator to inhibit transcription in E. coli. This inhibition can be relieved by adding lactose or isopropyl-β-D-thiogalactopyranoside (IPTG). lac repressor encoded by lacI
   5129..5159    -  promoter       lac promoter: promoter for the E. coli lac operon
   5174..5195    -  protein_bind   CAP binding site: CAP binding activates transcription in the presence of cAMP. E. coli catabolite activator protein
   5208..5300    -  CDS            lacI (fragment): lac repressor; lacI; The lac repressor binds to the lac operator to inhibit transcription in E. coli. This inhibition can be relieved by adding lactose or isopropyl-β-D-thiogalactopyranoside (IPTG).
   5483..6071    -  rep_origin     ori: high-copy-number ColE1/pMB1/pBR322/pUC origin of replication
   6242..7102    -  CDS            AmpR: β-lactamase; bla; confers resistance to ampicillin, carbenicillin, and related antibiotics
   7103..7207    -  promoter       AmpR promoter: bla
   7266..7318    -  misc_feature   bom (fragment): basis of mobility region from pBR322
