[The description below was written by a language model from this plasmid's Addgene catalogue record and pLannotate feature annotations shown in this document.]
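Description:
pcDNA-IgK-R-deLACCOctrl-COBRA is a 7.4 kb mammalian expression plasmid built on the pcDNA3 backbone. It is maintained in E. coli at high copy through a ColE1/pUC-type origin and selected with ampicillin via the β-lactamase gene. An f1 origin is also present. For mammalian cells, the backbone carries an SV40 early promoter driving the neomycin phosphotransferase gene with an SV40 polyadenylation signal, which would allow G418 selection of stable transfectants. Small annotated fragments (a truncated HIV-1 LTR, ble, lacI, a lac promoter/operator region and bom) appear to be backbone remnants or short homology matches rather than functional parts of the design.

The payload is a synthetic open reading frame, R-deLACCOctrl, placed between XhoI and HindIII sites. It is expressed from the CMV immediate-early enhancer/promoter and terminated by the bGH polyadenylation signal, and a T7 promoter lies just upstream. The reading frame opens with a mouse Ig kappa light-chain leader fragment, which directs the protein into the secretory pathway. It ends with a short fragment matching Arabidopsis COBL9, a COBRA-family protein, corresponding to the "COBRA" element in the name. This presumably acts as a C-terminal anchoring signal that holds the protein on the outer cell surface, although the record does not describe its function.

The internal match to HyPerRed probably reflects a shared circularly permuted red fluorescent protein module. The rest of the sensor, including any lactate-binding domain, is not annotated. According to the associated publication, the construct belongs to a family of red fluorescent biosensors for extracellular L-lactate. The "ctrl" suffix suggests a control variant to be imaged alongside the functional sensor, but the record does not specify how it differs.
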