Addgene plasmid #223260: pcDNA-IgK-R-deLACCOctrl-COBRA
Depositing lab: Robert Campbell & Yusuke Nasu. Publication: A red fluorescent genetically encoded biosensor for in vivo imaging of extracellular L-lactate dynamics. Kamijo Y, Machler P, Ness N, Vu CQ, Kusakizako T, Mannuthodikayil J, Ku Z, Boisvert M, Grebenik E, Miyazaki I, Hashizume R, Sato H, Liu R, Hori Y, Tomita T, Katayama T, Furube A, Caraveo G, Paquet ME, Drobizhev M, Nureki O, Arai S, Brancaccio M, Campbell RE, Kleinfeld D, Nasu Y. Nat Commun. 2025 Oct 29;16(1):9531. doi: 10.1038/s41467-025-64484-x. PubMed 41162396.
Backbone
  Vector backbone: pcDNA3
  Vector type: Mammalian Expression
Growth in bacteria
  Bacterial resistance: Ampicillin, 100 μg/mL
  Growth temperature: 37°C
  Growth strain: DH5alpha
  Copy number: High Copy
Gene/Insert
  Gene/Insert name: R-deLACCOctrl
  Species: Synthetic
  Cloning method: Restriction Enzyme; 5′ cloning site XhoI (unknown if destroyed); 3′ cloning site HindIII (unknown if destroyed)
Terms and licenses: Academic/Nonprofit Terms; Industry Terms: Not Available to Industry
Depositor comments: Please visit https://doi.org/10.21203/rs.3.rs-5024207/v1 for preprint.
How to cite: pcDNA-IgK-R-deLACCOctrl-COBRA was a gift from Robert Campbell & Yusuke Nasu (Addgene plasmid # 223260 ; http://n2t.net/addgene:223260 ; RRID:Addgene_223260)
